Addgene plasmid #73449: pZW1-FCS-circRNA
Purpose: Expression of circular RNA
Depositing lab: Ling-Ling Chen. Depositing organization: CAS Center for Excellence in Molecular Plant Sciences ("CEMPS"). Publication: Complementary sequence-mediated exon circularization. Zhang XO, Wang HB, Zhang Y, Lu X, Chen LL, Yang L. Cell. 2014 Sep 25;159(1):134-47. doi: 10.1016/j.cell.2014.09.001. Epub 2014 Sep 18. PubMed 25242744.
Backbone
  Vector backbone: pZW1
  Backbone manufacturer: Zefeng Wang's lab
  Backbone size w/o insert (bp): 4700
  Vector type: Mammalian Expression
  Selectable markers: Neomycin (select with G418)
Growth in bacteria
  Bacterial resistance: Kanamycin, 50 μg/mL
  Growth temperature: 37°C
  Growth strain: DH5alpha
  Copy number: High Copy
Gene/Insert
  Gene/Insert name: POLR2A
  Species: H. sapiens (human)
  Insert size (bp): 2125
  Mutation: none
  Entrez Gene: POLR2A (a.k.a. NEDHIB, POLR2, POLRA, RPB1, RPBh1, RPO2, RPOL2, RpIILS, hRPB220, hsRPB1)
  Promoter: CMV promoter
  Tag / fusion protein: none
  Cloning method: Unknown
  Sequencing primers: 5′ CMV-forward; 3′ pEGFP-R
Terms and licenses: Academic/Nonprofit Terms; Industry Terms: Not Available to Industry
How to cite: pZW1-FCS-circRNA was a gift from Ling-Ling Chen (Addgene plasmid # 73449 ; http://n2t.net/addgene:73449 ; RRID:Addgene_73449)
