[The description below was written by a language model from this plasmid's Addgene catalogue record and pLannotate feature annotations shown in this document.]
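Description:
pZW1-FCS-circRNA is a mammalian expression plasmid for producing a circular RNA from a human POLR2A genomic fragment. It is built on the pZW1 backbone, a split-EGFP minigene vector of the pEGFP type. It replicates in E. coli at high copy from a ColE1/pUC-type origin and also carries an f1 phage origin. One NeoR/KanR (Tn5 aminoglycoside phosphotransferase) gene provides both selections. The bacterial AmpR (bla) promoter drives it for kanamycin resistance in bacteria, and the SV40 enhancer/early promoter drives it for G418 selection in mammalian cells, with an HSV TK polyadenylation signal downstream. The short annotated ble, bGH poly(A) and SV40 large T fragments look like backbone remnants rather than functional parts.

The payload is transcribed from the CMV immediate-early enhancer and promoter and ends at an SV40 poly(A) signal. Within this unit the EGFP coding sequence is divided into two fragments, and the roughly 2.1 kb POLR2A insert lies between them. Only a few hundred bases of the insert match POLR2A coding sequence, and the remaining flanking sequence is unannotated. That pattern is consistent with exonic sequence embedded in intronic context, though the record does not define the exon and intron boundaries. The associated study concerns exon circularization mediated by complementary sequences, which suggests that pairing of flanking complementary elements drives back-splicing of the POLR2A exons. The record does not spell out what "FCS" means or which elements are present.

The construct is used as a transfectable reporter for expressing a circRNA and studying its biogenesis in mammalian cells. The split EGFP exons could offer a readout of linear splicing across the insert. No tag or mutation is recorded.
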