Features (pLannotate 1.2.2; 15 found; start..end, strand, type, name):
     61..364     +  enhancer       CMV enhancer: human cytomegalovirus immediate early enhancer
    365..568     +  promoter       CMV promoter: human cytomegalovirus (CMV) immediate early promoter
    613..906     +  CDS            EGFP (fragment): EGFP is a basic (constitutively fluorescent) green fluorescent protein published in 1996, derived from Aequorea victoria. It is reported to be a rapidly-maturing weak dimer with moderate acid sensitivity.
   1695..2174    +  CDS            POLR2A (fragment): RPB1_CRIGR - Experimental evidence at protein level: Swiss-Prot protein existence level 1. DNA-dependent RNA polymerase catalyzes the transcription of DNA into RNA using the four ribonucleoside triphosphates as substrates. Largest and catalytic component of RNA polymerase II which synthesizes mRNA precursors and many functional non-coding RNAs. Forms the polymerase active center together with the second largest subunit. Pol II is the central component of the basal RNA polymerase II transcription machinery. It is composed of mobile elements that move relative to each other. RPB1 is part of the
   3020..3457    +  CDS            EGFP (fragment): the original enhanced GFP (Yang et al., 1996) mammalian codon-optimized
   3480..3564    +  CDS            large T antigen (fragment): large T antigen from SV40 (simian virus 40)
   3587..3707    +  polyA_signal   SV40 poly(A) signal: SV40 polyadenylation signal
   3741..4169    -  rep_origin     f1 ori (sequence partly withheld): f1 bacteriophage origin of replication; arrow indicates direction of (+) strand synthesis
   4196..4300    +  promoter       AmpR promoter: bla
   4302..4659    +  promoter       SV40 promoter: SV40 enhancer and early promoter
   4694..5488    +  CDS            NeoR/KanR: aminoglycoside phosphotransferase from Tn5; aph(3')-II (or nptII); confers resistance to neomycin, kanamycin, and G418 (Geneticin®)
   5509..5661    +  CDS            ble (fragment): BLE_KLEPN - Experimental evidence at protein level: Swiss-Prot protein existence level 1. Binding protein with a strong affinity to the bleomycin family of antibiotics. Binds to CL990; an antimitotic-antibiotic compound. From Klebsiella pneumoniae.
   5720..5767    +  polyA_signal   HSV TK poly(A) signal: herpes simplex virus thymidine kinase polyadenylation signal (Cole and Stacy, 1985)
   5858..5874    -  polyA_signal   bGH poly(A) signal (fragment): bovine growth hormone polyadenylation signal
   6096..6684    +  rep_origin     ori: high-copy-number ColE1/pMB1/pBR322/pUC origin of replication
>Addgene plasmid #73449 | pZW1-FCS-circRNA | depositor full sequence | sequence record 135398 | pZW1-FCS-circRNA sequence 6798 bps
TAGTTATTAATAGTAATCAATTACGGGGTCATTAGTTCATAGCCCATATATGGAGTTCCGCGTTACATAA
CTTACGGTAAATGGCCCGCCTGGCTGACCGCCCAACGACCCCCGCCCATTGACGTCAATAATGACGTATG
TTCCCATAGTAACGCCAATAGGGACTTTCCATTGACGTCAATGGGTGGAGTATTTACGGTAAACTGCCCA
CTTGGCAGTACATCAAGTGTATCATATGCCAAGTACGCCCCCTATTGACGTCAATGACGGTAAATGGCCC
GCCTGGCATTATGCCCAGTACATGACCTTATGGGACTTTCCTACTTGGCAGTACATCTACGTATTAGTCA
TCGCTATTACCATGGTGATGCGGTTTTGGCAGTACATCAATGGGCGTGGATAGCGGTTTGACTCACGGGG
ATTTCCAAGTCTCCACCCCATTGACGTCAATGGGAGTTTGTTTTGGCACCAAAATCAACGGGACTTTCCA
AAATGTCGTAACAACTCCGCCCCATTGACGCAAATGGGCGGTAGGCGTGTACGGTGGGAGGTCTATATAA
GCAGAGCTGGTTTAGTGAACCGTCAGATCCGCTAGCGCTACCGGTCGCCACCATGGTGAGCAAGGGCGAG
GAGCTGTTCACCGGGGTGGTGCCCATCCTGGTCGAGCTGGACGGCGACGTAAACGGCCACAAGTTCAGCG
TGTCCGGCGAGGGCGAGGGCGATGCCACCTACGGCAAGCTGACCCTGAAGTTCATCTGCACCACCGGCAA
GCTGCCCGTGCCCTGGCCCACCCTCGTGACCACCCTGACCTACGGCGTGCAGTGCTTCAGCCGCTACCCC
GACCACATGAAGCAGCACGACTTCTTCAAGTCCGCCATGCCCGAAGGCTACGTCCAGGCACGTAGCAGGC
CAGGGCCTCTCTCAGCCACCTGAGCAGAAAGCTTTCCAAGATAGGGCAGGCTGGGTTAGGCCATCTGAGT
CTGTCTCGTTCATTGGGATCCAGACTTGACTGTCTTGTTAAAGGCTGTTGCTGCCCAGGTGTGCAGGGAG
CTGTTGGTCTCTGGCATTCAGGGTGGGGGTGGTATAAACCCGGGGCAGCTTGCATATGGCAGGGAAGAGG
GATCCGTGGAGGAACAGTGCAGAAGGCTTTATGTTCAGAATCTCTCTTGCTTTTCTTCTAGACTGAGTTC
CTTGAGATTGGTGAATGCTGTGTATTATTCATCCCTGATAACCTGGTGTTTGGCCCAGGGCCTTGTCCAG
AGGAGTGTTTGATAAGTGTTTCAAGTGAATTAGCACCACGATGTCATCTCTTTTCAGTTTACAAAGGACG
GACACCCCCTGACCCGGTCTCAGAAAGCCTGAAAGCAGAATTAGTCATTAGAAGGGTGGTTGGCTTGGTC
GGCATAGACTTTGAGCAGAAAGAGGTTGAAAATGTTGAGCCTGATTTCTCTTAGGCCCCTCTGCAGTGTC
TGTTGTGGAGGCCAGATACGTAACTGCTTCCGCTTTTTTTGGTCTCATTCAAGGTGAGCAAATCCCCTTC
ATGTTTCTCACCAGACAATGCAGCTGATGAGGTTCCAGCTTTGCAAATGTAGTCATCCATGAGGACTGTC
TTCCTGAGATTTCATCAGGCTCGAGGGACTTGCAAAGGACTTTAGGTCCATTGTCCTTTTATTCTTAGAT
ACCTCTTTCACTGAGACCTTTTCCTTACCTCACCTCTCTAGGTGGAACGGCACATGTGTGATGGGGACAT
TGTTATCTTCAACCGGCAGCCAACTCTGCACAAAATGTCCATGATGGGGCATCGGGTCCGCATTCTCCCA
TGGTCTACCTTTCGCTTGAATCTTAGGTCAGTCCCTGGCTGAGGGAAGCAGGCTGGAATTGGTGGGAGGC
GGGCAGGCTGGGTGGCTCCTCAAGGTTTCGCTGCAGACATCTTCCCAACCCTGACTTTTCTCTTTAACTG
TAGTGTGACAACTCCGTACAATGCAGACTTTGACGGGGATGAGATGAACTTGCACCTGCCACAGTCTCTG
GAGACGCGAGCAGAGATCCAGGAGCTGGCCATGGTTCCTCGCATGATTGTCACCCCCCAGAGCAATCGGC
CTGTCATGGGTATTGTGCAGGACACACTCACAGCAGTGCGCAAATTCACCAAGAGAGACGTCTTCCTGGA
GCGGGTGTGTGGTCCAAATGGAAACCTGGCTTAAGTGGGCAGTGGGGCTCTGGGGTGCAAGGTGGAGGCT
AGAGAGGAAGAGCTGTGTTTTTTTTCCTGACTTACCCAGCAGTGGTCTGTGAGATTGTCTTTTCTGGTGG
GCGAACAAAAAGGGGGTTAGGAAAACTCAGGCCAAAAAAGTGTAAGGCGTTAATTCCCCATTTAATTCCT
TAAAATTTCATGTAATACCAGGTATTGCCTGTAAAGGAAAGATAAAGGGAAAAATAAGTAAGACCTTGTT
AAAATTTTATTTTTCTATTTTAACCTTCACTTATTTCCTAATTATTAAAAGAAATTTATGCTTATTGTTA
AGAACAAAAAAATTTCAGTATTACAATGAATTTTTAATTAAAAGTTTTTGGCCTGATGAAATCTCAGGAA
GACAGTCCTCATGGATGACTACATTTGCAAAGCTGGAACCTCATCAGCTGCATTGTCTGGTGAGAAACAT
GAAGGGGATTTGCTCACCTTGAATGAGACCAAAAAAAGCGGAAGCAGTTACGTATCTGGCCTCCACAACA
GACACTGCAGAGGGGCCTAAGAGAAATCAGGCTCAACATTTTCAACCTCTTTCTGCTCAAAGTCTATGCC
GACCAAGCCAACCACCCTTCTAATGACTAATTCTGCTTTCAGGCTTTCTGAGACCGGGTCAGGGGGTGTC
CTTAAAGGTTGGAAAAAACTTTTCCTGTCATCTTTGCCTCCAAAATCTGGCTTTCTCCCTTGGGCAGGGA
AACCTCCCCAACATTTCTCTATCATCCCTGAGATGTGGGGCCTGCACTCTGACTTCTGTCTGCCTTACTC
TTTGTCTTACAGGAGCGCACCATCTTCTTCAAGGACGACGGCAACTACAAGACCCGCGCCGAGGTGAAGT
TCGAGGGCGACACCCTGGTGAACCGCATCGAGCTGAAGGGCATCGACTTCAAGGAGGACGGCAACATCCT
GGGGCACAAGCTGGAGTACAACTACAACAGCCACAACGTCTATATCATGGCCGACAAGCAGAAGAACGGC
ATCAAGGTGAACTTCAAGATCCGCCACAACATCGAGGACGGCAGCGTGCAGCTCGCCGACCACTACCAGC
AGAACACCCCCATCGGCGACGGCCCCGTGCTGCTGCCCGACAACCACTACCTGAGCACCCAGTCCGCCCT
GAGCAAAGACCCCAACGAGAAGCGCGATCACATGGTCCTGCTGGAGTTCGTGACCGCCGCCGGGATCACT
CTCGGCATGGACGAGCTGTACAAGTAAGGATCCACCGGATCTAGATAACTGATCATAATCAGCCATACCA
CATTTGTAGAGGTTTTACTTGCTTTAAAAAACCTCCCACACCTCCCCCTGAACCTGAAACATAAAATGAA
TGCAATTGTTGTTGTTAACTTGTTTATTGCAGCTTATAATGGTTACAAATAAAGCAATAGCATCACAAAT
TTCACAAATAAAGCATTTTTTCACTGCATTCTAGTTGTGGTTTGTCCAAACTCATCAATGTATCTTAACG
CGTAAATTGTAAGCGTTAATATTTTGTTAAAATTCGCGTTAAATTTTTGTTAAATCAGCTCATTTTTTAA
CCAATAGGCCGAAATCGGCAAAATCCCTTATAAATCAAAAGAATAGACCGAGATAGGGT
[37 nt withheld, positions 3840-3876]
AAAGAACGTGGACTCCAACGTCAAAGG
[49 nt withheld, positions 3904-3952]
T
[91 nt withheld, positions 3954-4044]
G
[124 nt withheld, positions 4046-4169]
CAGGTGGCACTTTTCGGGGAAATGTGCGCGGAACCCCTATTTGTTTATTTTTCTAAATACATTCAAATAT
GTATCCGCTCATGAGACAATAACCCTGATAAATGCTTCAATAATATTGAAAAAGGAAGAGTCCTGAGGCG
GAAAGAACCAGCTGTGGAATGTGTGTCAGTTAGGGTGTGGAAAGTCCCCAGGCTCCCCAGCAGGCAGAAG
TATGCAAAGCATGCATCTCAATTAGTCAGCAACCAGGTGTGGAAAGTCCCCAGGCTCCCCAGCAGGCAGA
AGTATGCAAAGCATGCATCTCAATTAGTCAGCAACCATAGTCCCGCCCCTAACTCCGCCCATCCCGCCCC
TAACTCCGCCCAGTTCCGCCCATTCTCCGCCCCATGGCTGACTAATTTTTTTTATTTATGCAGAGGCCGA
GGCCGCCTCGGCCTCTGAGCTATTCCAGAAGTAGTGAGGAGGCTTTTTTGGAGGCCTAGGCTTTTGCAAA
GATCGATCAAGAGACAGGATGAGGATCGTTTCGCATGATTGAACAAGATGGATTGCACGCAGGTTCTCCG
GCCGCTTGGGTGGAGAGGCTATTCGGCTATGACTGGGCACAACAGACAATCGGCTGCTCTGATGCCGCCG
TGTTCCGGCTGTCAGCGCAGGGGCGCCCGGTTCTTTTTGTCAAGACCGACCTGTCCGGTGCCCTGAATGA
ACTGCAAGACGAGGCAGCGCGGCTATCGTGGCTGGCCACGACGGGCGTTCCTTGCGCAGCTGTGCTCGAC
GTTGTCACTGAAGCGGGAAGGGACTGGCTGCTATTGGGCGAAGTGCCGGGGCAGGATCTCCTGTCATCTC
ACCTTGCTCCTGCCGAGAAAGTATCCATCATGGCTGATGCAATGCGGCGGCTGCATACGCTTGATCCGGC
TACCTGCCCATTCGACCACCAAGCGAAACATCGCATCGAGCGAGCACGTACTCGGATGGAAGCCGGTCTT
GTCGATCAGGATGATCTGGACGAAGAGCATCAGGGGCTCGCGCCAGCCGAACTGTTCGCCAGGCTCAAGG
CGAGCATGCCCGACGGCGAGGATCTCGTCGTGACCCATGGCGATGCCTGCTTGCCGAATATCATGGTGGA
AAATGGCCGCTTTTCTGGATTCATCGACTGTGGCCGGCTGGGTGTGGCGGACCGCTATCAGGACATAGCG
TTGGCTACCCGTGATATTGCTGAAGAGCTTGGCGGCGAATGGGCTGACCGCTTCCTCGTGCTTTACGGTA
TCGCCGCTCCCGATTCGCAGCGCATCGCCTTCTATCGCCTTCTTGACGAGTTCTTCTGAGCGGGACTCTG
GGGTTCGAAATGACCGACCAAGCGACGCCCAACCTGCCATCACGAGATTTCGATTCCACCGCCGCCTTCT
ATGAAAGGTTGGGCTTCGGAATCGTTTTCCGGGACGCCGGCTGGATGATCCTCCAGCGCGGGGATCTCAT
GCTGGAGTTCTTCGCCCACCCTAGGGGGAGGCTAACTGAAACACGGAAGGAGACAATACCGGAAGGAACC
CGCGCTATGACGGCAATAAAAAGACAGAATAAAACGCACGGTGTTGGGTCGTTTGTTCATAAACGCGGGG
TTCGGTCCCAGGGCTGGCACTCTGTCGATACCCCACCGAGACCCCATTGGGGCCAATACGCCCGCGTTTC
TTCCTTTTCCCCACCCCACCCCCCAAGTTCGGGTGAAGGCCCAGGGCTCGCAGCCAACGTCGGGGCGGCA
GGCCCTGCCATAGCCTCAGGTTACTCATATATACTTTAGATTGATTTAAAACTTCATTTTTAATTTAAAA
GGATCTAGGTGAAGATCCTTTTTGATAATCTCATGACCAAAATCCCTTAACGTGAGTTTTCGTTCCACTG
AGCGTCAGACCCCGTAGAAAAGATCAAAGGATCTTCTTGAGATCCTTTTTTTCTGCGCGTAATCTGCTGC
TTGCAAACAAAAAAACCACCGCTACCAGCGGTGGTTTGTTTGCCGGATCAAGAGCTACCAACTCTTTTTC
CGAAGGTAACTGGCTTCAGCAGAGCGCAGATACCAAATACTGTCCTTCTAGTGTAGCCGTAGTTAGGCCA
CCACTTCAAGAACTCTGTAGCACCGCCTACATACCTCGCTCTGCTAATCCTGTTACCAGTGGCTGCTGCC
AGTGGCGATAAGTCGTGTCTTACCGGGTTGGACTCAAGACGATAGTTACCGGATAAGGCGCAGCGGTCGG
GCTGAACGGGGGGTTCGTGCACACAGCCCAGCTTGGAGCGAACGACCTACACCGAACTGAGATACCTACA
GCGTGAGCTATGAGAAAGCGCCACGCTTCCCGAAGGGAGAAAGGCGGACAGGTATCCGGTAAGCGGCAGG
GTCGGAACAGGAGAGCGCACGAGGGAGCTTCCAGGGGGAAACGCCTGGTATCTTTATAGTCCTGTCGGGT
TTCGCCACCTCTGACTTGAGCGTCGATTTTTGTGATGCTCGTCAGGGGGGCGGAGCCTATGGAAAAACGC
CAGCAACGCGGCCTTTTTACGGTTCCTGGCCTTTTGCTGGCCTTTTGCTCACATGTTCTTTCCTGCGTTA
TCCCCTGATTCTGTGGATAACCGTATTACCGCCATGCAT
