>Addgene plasmid #73449 | pZW1-FCS-circRNA | addgene partial sequence | sequence record 138344 | CMV-F 5'-CGCAAATGGGCGGTAGGCGTG-3'
ACCGTCAGATCCGCTAGCGCTACCGGTCGCCACCATGGTGAGCAAGGGCGAGGAGCTGTTCACCGGGGTG
GTGCCCATCCTGGTCGAGCTGGACGGCGACGTAAACGGCCACAAGTTCAGCGTGTCCGGCGAGGGCGAGG
GCGATGCCACCTACGGCAAGCTGACCCTGAAGTTCATCTGCACCACCGGCAAGCTGCCCGTGCCCTGGCC
CACCCTCGTGACCACCCTGACCTACGGCGTGCAGTGCTTCAGCCGCTACCCCGACCACATGAAGCAGCAC
GACTTCTTCAAGTCCGCCATGCCCGAAGGCTACGTCCAGGCACGTAGCAGGCCAGGGCCTCTCTCAGCCA
CCTGAGCAGAAAGCTTTCCAAGATAGGGCAGGCTGGGTTAGGCCATCTGAGTCTGTCTCGTTCATTGGGA
TCCAGACTTGACTGTCTTGTTAAAGGCTGTTGCTGCCCAGGTGTGCAGGGAGCTGTTGGTCTCTGGCATT
CAGGGTGGGGGTGGTATAAACCCGGGGCAGCTTGCATATGGCAGGGAAGAGGGATCCGTGGAGGAACAGT
GCAGAAGGCTTTATGTTCAGAATCTCTCTTGCTTTTCTTCTAGACTGAGTTCCTTGAGATTGGTGAATGC
TGTGTATTATTCATCCCTGATAACCTGGTGTTTGGCCCAGGGCCTTGTCCAGAGGAGTGTTTGATAAGTG
TTTCAAGTGAATTAGCACCACGATGTCATCTCTTTTCAGTTTACAAAGGACGGACACC
