>Addgene plasmid #73449 | pZW1-FCS-circRNA | addgene partial sequence | sequence record 138424 | pEGFP-R 5'-acctctacaaatgtggtatg-3'
TACAGCTCGTCCATGCCGAGAGTGATCCCGGCGGCGGTCACGAACTCCAGCAGGACCATGTGATCGCGCT
TCTCGTTGGGGTCTTTGCTCAGGGCGGACTGGGTGCTCAGGTAGTGGTTGTCGGGCAGCAGCACGGGGCC
GTCGCCGATGGGGGTGTTCTGCTGGTAGTGGTCGGCGAGCTGCACGCTGCCGTCCTCGATGTTGTGGCGG
ATCTTGAAGTTCACCTTGATGCCGTTCTTCTGCTTGTCGGCCATGATATAGACGTTGTGGCTGTTGTAGT
TGTACTCCAGCTTGTGCCCCAGGATGTTGCCGTCCTCCTTGAAGTCGATGCCCTTCAGCTCGATGCGGTT
CACCAGGGTGTCGCCCTCGAACTTCACCTCGGCGCGGGTCTTGTAGTTGCCGTCGTCCTTGAAGAAGATG
GTGCGCTCCTGTAAGACAAAGAGTAAGGCAGACAGAAGTCAGAGTGCAGGCCCCACATCTCAGGGATGAT
AGAGAAATGTTGGGGAGGTTTCCCTGCCCAAGGGAGAAAGCCAGATTTTGGAGGCAAAGATGACAGGAAA
AGTTTTTTCCAACCTTTAAGGACACCCCCTGACCCGGTCTCAGAAAGCCTGAAAGCAGAATTAGTCATTA
GAAGGGTGGTTGGCTTGGTCGGCATAGACTTTGAGCAGAAAGAGGTTGAAAATGTTGAGCCTGATTTCTC
TTAGGCCC
